Addgene plasmid #77817: IP6K2 gRNA (BRDN0001145795)
Purpose: 3rd generation lentiviral gRNA plasmid targeting human IP6K2
Depositing lab: John Doench & David Root. Depositing organization: Broad Institute. Publication: Optimized sgRNA design to maximize activity and minimize off-target effects of CRISPR-Cas9. Doench JG, Fusi N, Sullender M, Hegde M, Vaimberg EW, Donovan KF, Smith I, Tothova Z, Wilen C, Orchard R, Virgin HW, Listgarten J, Root DE. Nat Biotechnol. 2016 Jan 18. doi: 10.1038/nbt.3437. PubMed 26780180.
Backbone
  Vector backbone: lentiGuide-Puro
  Backbone manufacturer: Zhang Lab (Addgene plasmid # 52963)
  Vector type: Mammalian Expression, Lentiviral, CRISPR
  Selectable markers: Puromycin
Growth in bacteria
  Bacterial resistance: Ampicillin, 100 μg/mL
  Growth temperature: 37°C
  Growth strain: DH5alpha
  Copy number: High Copy
Gene/Insert
  Gene/Insert name: IP6K2 (alt names: IP6K2; NM_001005909.2)
  gRNA/shRNA sequence: CAAAAAGTAAGCTCCTAAGG
  Species: H. sapiens (human)
  Entrez Gene: IP6K2 (a.k.a. IHPK2, InsP6K2, PIUS)
  Promoter: hU6
  Cloning method: Unknown
  Sequencing primers: 5′ U6-F; 3′ pS2-R
Terms and licenses: Academic/Nonprofit Terms; Industry Terms: Not Available to Industry
Depositor comments: The gRNA was designed to target the following Genbank reference sequence(s): NM_001005909.2,NM_016291.3. Note that this plasmid does NOT contain Cas9. It should be used in conjunction with lentiCas9-Blast (Addgene #52962) or otherwise with cell lines already expressing Cas9. Browse the full kinome gRNA library at http://www.addgene.org/pooled-library/broadgpp-human-kinome/ or visit http://www.broadinstitute.org/rnai/public/ for detailed protocols and information.
How to cite: IP6K2 gRNA (BRDN0001145795) was a gift from John Doench & David Root (Addgene plasmid # 77817 ; http://n2t.net/addgene:77817 ; RRID:Addgene_77817)
