[The description below was written by a language model from this plasmid's Addgene catalogue record and pLannotate feature annotations shown in this document.]
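Description:
IP6K2 gRNA (BRDN0001145795) is a third-generation lentiviral guide RNA plasmid built on the lentiGuide-Puro backbone and designed to direct Streptococcus pyogenes Cas9 to the human IP6K2 gene (inositol hexakisphosphate kinase 2, also known as IHPK2). It is propagated in E. coli as a high-copy plasmid through a ColE1/pUC-type origin with ampicillin selection from the β-lactamase gene. The annotated 8.3 kb sequence also carries an f1 origin, an SV40 origin and poly(A) signal, and remnants of lac and phage promoter elements inherited from the backbone.

The transfer cassette is framed by an RSV promoter-driven truncated HIV-1 5' LTR and a self-inactivating ΔU3 3' LTR. Between them lie the Ψ packaging signal, a gag fragment, the Rev response element for Rev-dependent export of the genomic RNA, and a cPPT/CTS that aids nuclear import. Because the RSV promoter replaces the native U3, transcription of the viral genome is Tat-independent, as expected for third-generation packaging systems. Two expression units lie within the provirus. A human U6 RNA polymerase III promoter drives the IP6K2-specific spacer fused to the S. pyogenes gRNA scaffold. An EF-1α core promoter with its intron A drives puromycin N-acetyltransferase, followed by a WPRE to enhance transcript expression, allowing puromycin selection of transduced mammalian cells.

The plasmid does not encode Cas9, so it must be used with a separate Cas9 vector or in cells that already express Cas9. The guide was designed against two IP6K2 reference transcripts and corresponds to a member of a human kinome gRNA library, making it suited to targeted disruption of IP6K2.
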