Features (pLannotate 1.2.2; 29 found; start..end, strand, type, name):
     14..80      +  CDS            small t antigen (fragment): SV40 (simian virus 40) small t antigen
    106..317     +  promoter       EF-1α core promoter: core promoter for human elongation factor EF-1α
    318..1256    +  intron         EF-1α intron A: intron upstream of the start codon of human EF-1α
   1278..1877    +  CDS            PuroR (fragment): puromycin N-acetyltransferase; pac from Streptomyces; confers resistance to puromycin
   1893..2481    +  misc_feature   WPRE: woodchuck hepatitis virus posttranscriptional regulatory element
   2532..2551    +  misc_feature   cPPT/CTS (fragment): central polypurine tract and central termination sequence of HIV-1
   2553..2786    +  LTR            3' LTR (ΔU3): self-inactivating 3' long terminal repeat (LTR) from HIV-1
   2864..2985    +  polyA_signal   SV40 poly(A) signal: SV40 polyadenylation signal
   3025..3160    +  rep_origin     SV40 ori: SV40 origin of replication
   3181..3199    -  promoter       T7 promoter: promoter for bacteriophage T7 RNA polymerase
   3207..3362    +  CDS            lacZα (fragment): LacZα fragment of β-galactosidase; lacZ fragment
   3367..3795    +  rep_origin     f1 ori (sequence partly withheld): f1 bacteriophage origin of replication; arrow indicates direction of (+) strand synthesis
   3848..3952    +  promoter       AmpR promoter: bla
   3953..4813    +  CDS            AmpR: β-lactamase; bla; confers resistance to ampicillin, carbenicillin, and related antibiotics
   4984..5572    +  rep_origin     ori: high-copy-number ColE1/pMB1/pBR322/pUC origin of replication
   5755..5847    +  CDS            lacI (fragment): lac repressor; lacI; The lac repressor binds to the lac operator to inhibit transcription in E. coli. This inhibition can be relieved by adding lactose or isopropyl-β-D-thiogalactopyranoside (IPTG).
   5860..5881    +  protein_bind   CAP binding site: CAP binding activates transcription in the presence of cAMP. E. coli catabolite activator protein
   5896..5926    +  promoter       lac promoter: promoter for the E. coli lac operon
   5934..5950    +  protein_bind   lac operator: The lac repressor binds to the lac operator to inhibit transcription in E. coli. This inhibition can be relieved by adding lactose or isopropyl-β-D-thiogalactopyranoside (IPTG). lac repressor encoded by lacI
   5995..6013    +  promoter       T3 promoter: promoter for bacteriophage T3 RNA polymerase
   6041..6267    +  promoter       RSV promoter: Rous sarcoma virus enhancer/promoter
   6268..6448    +  LTR            5' LTR (truncated): truncated 5' long terminal repeat (LTR) from HIV-1
   6495..6620    +  misc_feature   HIV-1 Ψ: packaging signal of human immunodeficiency virus type 1
   6604..6967    +  CDS            HIV-1 gag (fragment): gag protein from human immunodeficiency virus 1; gag
   7113..7346    +  misc_feature   RRE: The Rev response element (RRE) of HIV-1 allows for Rev-dependent mRNA export from the nucleus to the cytoplasm.
   7723..7749    +  CDS            Rev (fragment): human immunodeficiency virus 1 (HIV-1) Rev protein; rev; enhances nuclear export of unspliced and incompletely spliced viral mRNAs
   7753..7993    +  promoter       U6 promoter: RNA polymerase III promoter for human U6 snRNA
   8023..8098    +  misc_RNA       gRNA scaffold: guide RNA scaffold for the Streptococcus pyogenes CRISPR/Cas9 system
   8154..8271    +  misc_feature   cPPT/CTS: central polypurine tract and central termination sequence of HIV-1
>Addgene plasmid #77817 | IP6K2 gRNA (BRDN0001145795) | addgene full sequence | sequence record 188466 | Addgene Assembled Sequence
CCCGGGTGCAAAGATGGATAAAGTTTTAAACAGAGAGGAATCTTTGCAGCTAATGGACCTTCTAGGTCTT
GAAAGGAGTGGGAATTGGCTCCGGTGCCCGTCAGTGGGCAGAGCGCACATCGCCCACAGTCCCCGAGAAG
TTGGGGGGAGGGGTCGGCAATTGATCCGGTGCCTAGAGAAGGTGGCGCGGGGTAAACTGGGAAAGTGATG
TCGTGTACTGGCTCCGCCTTTTTCCCGAGGGTGGGGGAGAACCGTATATAAGTGCAGTAGTCGCCGTGAA
CGTTCTTTTTCGCAACGGGTTTGCCGCCAGAACACAGGTAAGTGCCGTGTGTGGTTCCCGCGGGCCTGGC
CTCTTTACGGGTTATGGCCCTTGCGTGCCTTGAATTACTTCCACCTGGCTGCAGTACGTGATTCTTGATC
CCGAGCTTCGGGTTGGAAGTGGGTGGGAGAGTTCGAGGCCTTGCGCTTAAGGAGCCCCTTCGCCTCGTGC
TTGAGTTGAGGCCTGGCCTGGGCGCTGGGGCCGCCGCGTGCGAATCTGGTGGCACCTTCGCGCCTGTCTC
GCTGCTTTCGATAAGTCTCTAGCCATTTAAAATTTTTGATGACCTGCTGCGACGCTTTTTTTCTGGCAAG
ATAGTCTTGTAAATGCGGGCCAAGATCTGCACACTGGTATTTCGGTTTTTGGGGCCGCGGGCGGCGACGG
GGCCCGTGCGTCCCAGCGCACATGTTCGGCGAGGCGGGGCCTGCGAGCGCGGCCACCGAGAATCGGACGG
GGGTAGTCTCAAGCTGGCCGGCCTGCTCTGGTGCCTGGCCTCGCGCCGCCGTGTATCGCCCCGCCCTGGG
CGGCAAGGCTGGCCCGGTCGGCACCAGTTGCGTGAGCGGAAAGATGGCCGCTTCCCGGCCCTGCTGCAGG
GAGCTCAAAATGGAGGACGCGGCGCTCGGGAGAGCGGGCGGGTGAGTCACCCACACAAAGGAAAAGGGCC
TTTCCGTCCTCAGCCGTCGCTTCATGTGACTCCACGGAGTACCGGGCGCCGTCCAGGCACCTCGATTAGT
TCTCGAGCTTTTGGAGTACGTCGTCTTTAGGTTGGGGGGAGGGGTTTTATGCGATGGAGTTTCCCCACAC
TGAGTGGGTGGAGACTGAAGTTAGGCCAGCTTGGCACTTGATGTAATTCTCCTTGGAATTTGCCCTTTTT
GAGTTTGGATCTTGGTTCATTCTCAAGCCTCAGACAGTGGTTCAAAGTTTTTTTCTTCCATTTCAGGTGT
CGTGACGTACGGCCACCATGACCGAGTACAAGCCCACGGTGCGCCTCGCCACCCGCGACGACGTCCCCAG
GGCCGTACGCACCCTCGCCGCCGCGTTCGCCGACTACCCCGCCACGCGCCACACCGTCGATCCGGACCGC
CACATCGAGCGGGTCACCGAGCTGCAAGAACTCTTCCTCACGCGCGTCGGGCTCGACATCGGCAAGGTGT
GGGTCGCGGACGACGGCGCCGCCGTGGCGGTCTGGACCACGCCGGAGAGCGTCGAAGCGGGGGCGGTGTT
CGCCGAGATCGGCCCGCGCATGGCCGAGTTGAGCGGTTCCCGGCTGGCCGCGCAGCAACAGATGGAAGGC
CTCCTGGCGCCGCACCGGCCCAAGGAGCCCGCGTGGTTCCTGGCCACCGTCGGAGTCTCGCCCGACCACC
AGGGCAAGGGTCTGGGCAGCGCCGTCGTGCTCCCCGGAGTGGAGGCGGCCGAGCGCGCCGGGGTGCCCGC
CTTCCTGGAGACCTCCGCGCCCCGCAACCTCCCCTTCTACGAGCGGCTCGGCTTCACCGTCACCGCCGAC
GTCGAGGTGCCCGAAGGACCGCGCACCTGGTGCATGACCCGCAAGCCCGGTGCCTGAACGCGTTAAGTCG
ACAATCAACCTCTGGATTACAAAATTTGTGAAAGATTGACTGGTATTCTTAACTATGTTGCTCCTTTTAC
GCTATGTGGATACGCTGCTTTAATGCCTTTGTATCATGCTATTGCTTCCCGTATGGCTTTCATTTTCTCC
TCCTTGTATAAATCCTGGTTGCTGTCTCTTTATGAGGAGTTGTGGCCCGTTGTCAGGCAACGTGGCGTGG
TGTGCACTGTGTTTGCTGACGCAACCCCCACTGGTTGGGGCATTGCCACCACCTGTCAGCTCCTTTCCGG
GACTTTCGCTTTCCCCCTCCCTATTGCCACGGCGGAACTCATCGCCGCCTGCCTTGCCCGCTGCTGGACA
GGGGCTCGGCTGTTGGGCACTGACAATTCCGTGGTGTTGTCGGGGAAATCATCGTCCTTTCCTTGGCTGC
TCGCCTGTGTTGCCACCTGGATTCTGCGCGGGACGTCCTTCTGCTACGTCCCTTCGGCCCTCAATCCAGC
GGACCTTCCTTCCCGCGGCCTGCTGCCGGCTCTGCGGCCTCTTCCGCGTCTTCGCCTTCGCCCTCAGACG
AGTCGGATCTCCCTTTGGGCCGCCTCCCCGCGTCGACTTTAAGACCAATGACTTACAAGGCAGCTGTAGA
TCTTAGCCACTTTTTAAAAGAAAAGGGGGGACTGGAAGGGCTAATTCACTCCCAACGAAGACAAGATCTG
CTTTTTGCTTGTACTGGGTCTCTCTGGTTAGACCAGATCTGAGCCTGGGAGCTCTCTGGCTAACTAGGGA
ACCCACTGCTTAAGCCTCAATAAAGCTTGCCTTGAGTGCTTCAAGTAGTGTGTGCCCGTCTGTTGTGTGA
CTCTGGTAACTAGAGATCCCTCAGACCCTTTTAGTCAGTGTGGAAAATCTCTAGCAGTACGTATAGTAGT
TCATGTCATCTTATTATTCAGTATTTATAACTTGCAAAGAAATGAATATCAGAGAGTGAGAGGAACTTGT
TTATTGCAGCTTATAATGGTTACAAATAAAGCAATAGCATCACAAATTTCACAAATAAAGCATTTTTTTC
ACTGCATTCTAGTTGTGGTTTGTCCAAACTCATCAATGTATCTTATCATGTCTGGCTCTAGCTATCCCGC
CCCTAACTCCGCCCATCCCGCCCCTAACTCCGCCCAGTTCCGCCCATTCTCCGCCCCATGGCTGACTAAT
TTTTTTTATTTATGCAGAGGCCGAGGCCGCCTCGGCCTCTGAGCTATTCCAGAAGTAGTGAGGAGGCTTT
TTTGGAGGCCTAGGGACGTACCCAATTCGCCCTATAGTGAGTCGTATTACGCGCGCTCACTGGCCGTCGT
TTTACAACGTCGTGACTGGGAAAACCCTGGCGTTACCCAACTTAATCGCCTTGCAGCACATCCCCCTTTC
GCCAGCTGGCGTAATAGCGAAGAGGCCCGCACCGATCGCCCTTCCCAACAGTTGCGCAGCCTGAATGGCG
AATGGG
[124 nt withheld, positions 3367-3490]
C
[91 nt withheld, positions 3492-3582]
A
[49 nt withheld, positions 3584-3632]
CCTTTGACGTTGGAGTCCACGTTCTTT
[37 nt withheld, positions 3660-3696]
ACCCTATCTCGGTCTATTCTTTTGATTTATAAGGGATTTTGCCGATTTCGGCCTATTGGTTAAAAAATGA
GCTGATTTAACAAAAATTTAACGCGAATTTTAACAAAATATTAACGCTTACAATTTAGGTGGCACTTTTC
GGGGAAATGTGCGCGGAACCCCTATTTGTTTATTTTTCTAAATACATTCAAATATGTATCCGCTCATGAG
ACAATAACCCTGATAAATGCTTCAATAATATTGAAAAAGGAAGAGTATGAGTATTCAACATTTCCGTGTC
GCCCTTATTCCCTTTTTTGCGGCATTTTGCCTTCCTGTTTTTGCTCACCCAGAAACGCTGGTGAAAGTAA
AAGATGCTGAAGATCAGTTGGGTGCACGAGTGGGTTACATCGAACTGGATCTCAACAGCGGTAAGATCCT
TGAGAGTTTTCGCCCCGAAGAACGTTTTCCAATGATGAGCACTTTTAAAGTTCTGCTATGTGGCGCGGTA
TTATCCCGTATTGACGCCGGGCAAGAGCAACTCGGTCGCCGCATACACTATTCTCAGAATGACTTGGTTG
AGTACTCACCAGTCACAGAAAAGCATCTTACGGATGGCATGACAGTAAGAGAATTATGCAGTGCTGCCAT
AACCATGAGTGATAACACTGCGGCCAACTTACTTCTGACAACGATCGGAGGACCGAAGGAGCTAACCGCT
TTTTTGCACAACATGGGGGATCATGTAACTCGCCTTGATCGTTGGGAACCGGAGCTGAATGAAGCCATAC
CAAACGACGAGCGTGACACCACGATGCCTGTAGCAATGGCAACAACGTTGCGCAAACTATTAACTGGCGA
ACTACTTACTCTAGCTTCCCGGCAACAATTAATAGACTGGATGGAGGCGGATAAAGTTGCAGGACCACTT
CTGCGCTCGGCCCTTCCGGCTGGCTGGTTTATTGCTGATAAATCTGGAGCCGGTGAGCGTGGGTCTCGCG
GTATCATTGCAGCACTGGGGCCAGATGGTAAGCCCTCCCGTATCGTAGTTATCTACACGACGGGGAGTCA
GGCAACTATGGATGAACGAAATAGACAGATCGCTGAGATAGGTGCCTCACTGATTAAGCATTGGTAACTG
TCAGACCAAGTTTACTCATATATACTTTAGATTGATTTAAAACTTCATTTTTAATTTAAAAGGATCTAGG
TGAAGATCCTTTTTGATAATCTCATGACCAAAATCCCTTAACGTGAGTTTTCGTTCCACTGAGCGTCAGA
CCCCGTAGAAAAGATCAAAGGATCTTCTTGAGATCCTTTTTTTCTGCGCGTAATCTGCTGCTTGCAAACA
AAAAAACCACCGCTACCAGCGGTGGTTTGTTTGCCGGATCAAGAGCTACCAACTCTTTTTCCGAAGGTAA
CTGGCTTCAGCAGAGCGCAGATACCAAATACTGTTCTTCTAGTGTAGCCGTAGTTAGGCCACCACTTCAA
GAACTCTGTAGCACCGCCTACATACCTCGCTCTGCTAATCCTGTTACCAGTGGCTGCTGCCAGTGGCGAT
AAGTCGTGTCTTACCGGGTTGGACTCAAGACGATAGTTACCGGATAAGGCGCAGCGGTCGGGCTGAACGG
GGGGTTCGTGCACACAGCCCAGCTTGGAGCGAACGACCTACACCGAACTGAGATACCTACAGCGTGAGCT
ATGAGAAAGCGCCACGCTTCCCGAAGGGAGAAAGGCGGACAGGTATCCGGTAAGCGGCAGGGTCGGAACA
GGAGAGCGCACGAGGGAGCTTCCAGGGGGAAACGCCTGGTATCTTTATAGTCCTGTCGGGTTTCGCCACC
TCTGACTTGAGCGTCGATTTTTGTGATGCTCGTCAGGGGGGCGGAGCCTATGGAAAAACGCCAGCAACGC
GGCCTTTTTACGGTTCCTGGCCTTTTGCTGGCCTTTTGCTCACATGTTCTTTCCTGCGTTATCCCCTGAT
TCTGTGGATAACCGTATTACCGCCTTTGAGTGAGCTGATACCGCTCGCCGCAGCCGAACGACCGAGCGCA
GCGAGTCAGTGAGCGAGGAAGCGGAAGAGCGCCCAATACGCAAACCGCCTCTCCCCGCGCGTTGGCCGAT
TCATTAATGCAGCTGGCACGACAGGTTTCCCGACTGGAAAGCGGGCAGTGAGCGCAACGCAATTAATGTG
AGTTAGCTCACTCATTAGGCACCCCAGGCTTTACACTTTATGCTTCCGGCTCGTATGTTGTGTGGAATTG
TGAGCGGATAACAATTTCACACAGGAAACAGCTATGACCATGATTACGCCAAGCGCGCAATTAACCCTCA
CTAAAGGGAACAAAAGCTGGAGCTGCAAGCTTAATGTAGTCTTATGCAATACTCTTGTAGTCTTGCAACA
TGGTAACGATGAGTTAGCAACATGCCTTACAAGGAGAGAAAAAGCACCGTGCATGCCGATTGGTGGAAGT
AAGGTGGTACGATCGTGCCTTATTAGGAAGGCAACAGACGGGTCTGACATGGATTGGACGAACCACTGAA
TTGCCGCATTGCAGAGATATTGTATTTAAGTGCCTAGCTCGATACATAAACGGGTCTCTCTGGTTAGACC
AGATCTGAGCCTGGGAGCTCTCTGGCTAACTAGGGAACCCACTGCTTAAGCCTCAATAAAGCTTGCCTTG
AGTGCTTCAAGTAGTGTGTGCCCGTCTGTTGTGTGACTCTGGTAACTAGAGATCCCTCAGACCCTTTTAG
TCAGTGTGGAAAATCTCTAGCAGTGGCGCCCGAACAGGGACTTGAAAGCGAAAGGGAAACCAGAGGAGCT
CTCTCGACGCAGGACTCGGCTTGCTGAAGCGCGCACGGCAAGAGGCGAGGGGCGGCGACTGGTGAGTACG
CCAAAAATTTTGACTAGCGGAGGCTAGAAGGAGAGAGATGGGTGCGAGAGCGTCAGTATTAAGCGGGGGA
GAATTAGATCGCGATGGGAAAAAATTCGGTTAAGGCCAGGGGGAAAGAAAAAATATAAATTAAAACATAT
AGTATGGGCAAGCAGGGAGCTAGAACGATTCGCAGTTAATCCTGGCCTGTTAGAAACATCAGAAGGCTGT
AGACAAATACTGGGACAGCTACAACCATCCCTTCAGACAGGATCAGAAGAACTTAGATCATTATATAATA
CAGTAGCAACCCTCTATTGTGTGCATCAAAGGATAGAGATAAAAGACACCAAGGAAGCTTTAGACAAGAT
AGAGGAAGAGCAAAACAAAAGTAAGACCACCGCACAGCAAGCGGCCGCTGATCTTCAGACCTGGAGGAGG
AGATATGAGGGACAATTGGAGAAGTGAATTATATAAATATAAAGTAGTAAAAATTGAACCATTAGGAGTA
GCACCCACCAAGGCAAAGAGAAGAGTGGTGCAGAGAGAAAAAAGAGCAGTGGGAATAGGAGCTTTGTTCC
TTGGGTTCTTGGGAGCAGCAGGAAGCACTATGGGCGCAGCGTCAATGACGCTGACGGTACAGGCCAGACA
ATTATTGTCTGGTATAGTGCAGCAGCAGAACAATTTGCTGAGGGCTATTGAGGCGCAACAGCATCTGTTG
CAACTCACAGTCTGGGGCATCAAGCAGCTCCAGGCAAGAATCCTGGCTGTGGAAAGATACCTAAAGGATC
AACAGCTCCTGGGGATTTGGGGTTGCTCTGGAAAACTCATTTGCACCACTGCTGTGCCTTGGAATGCTAG
TTGGAGTAATAAATCTCTGGAACAGATTTGGAATCACACGACCTGGATGGAGTGGGACAGAGAAATTAAC
AATTACACAAGCTTAATACACTCCTTAATTGAAGAATCGCAAAACCAGCAAGAAAAGAATGAACAAGAAT
TATTGGAATTAGATAAATGGGCAAGTTTGTGGAATTGGTTTAACATAACAAATTGGCTGTGGTATATAAA
ATTATTCATAATGATAGTAGGAGGCTTGGTAGGTTTAAGAATAGTTTTTGCTGTACTTTCTATAGTGAAT
AGAGTTAGGCAGGGATATTCACCATTATCGTTTCAGACCCACCTCCCAACCCCGAGGGGACCCAGAGAGG
GCCTATTTCCCATGATTCCTTCATATTTGCATATACGATACAAGGCTGTTAGAGAGATAATTAGAATTAA
TTTGACTGTAAACACAAAGATATTAGTACAAAATACGTGACGTAGAAAGTAATAATTTCTTGGGTAGTTT
GCAGTTTTAAAATTATGTTTTAAAATGGACTATCATATGCTTACCGTAACTTGAAAGTATTTCGATTTCT
TGGCTTTATATATCTTGTGGAAAGGACGAAACACCGCAAAAAGTAAGCTCCTAAGGGTTTTAGAGCTAGA
AATAGCAAGTTAAAATAAGGCTAGTCCGTTATCAACTTGAAAAAGTGGCACCGAGTCGGTGCTTTTTTAA
GCTTGGCGTAACTAGATCTTGAGACAAATGGCAGTATTCATCCACAATTTTAAAAGAAAAGGGGGGATTG
GGGGGTACAGTGCAGGGGAAAGAATAGTAGACATAATAGCAACAGACATACAAACTAAAGAATTACAAAA
ACAAATTACAAAAATTCAAAATTTTCGGGTTTATTACAGGGACAGCAGAGATCCACTTTGGCGCCGGCTC
GAGGGGG
