>Addgene plasmid #77817 | IP6K2 gRNA (BRDN0001145795) | depositor partial sequence | sequence record 145277 | Target Sequence
CAAAAAGTAAGCTCCTAAGG
