>Addgene plasmid #77817 | IP6K2 gRNA (BRDN0001145795) | addgene partial sequence | sequence record 188465 | hU6-F
AGTAATAATTTCTTGGGTAGTTTGCAGTTTTAAAATTATGTTTTAAAATGGACTATCATATGCTTACCGT
AACTTGAAAGTATTTCGATTTCTTGGCTTTATATATCTTGTGGAAAGGACGAAACACCGCAAAAAGTAAG
CTCCTAAGGGTTTTAGAGCTAGAAATAGCAAGTTAAAATAAGGCTAGTCCGTTATCAACTTGAAAAAGTG
GCACCGAGTCGGTGCTTTTTTAAGCTTGGCGTAACTAGATCTTGAGACAAATGGCAGTATTCATCCACAA
TTTTAAAAGAAAAGGGGGGATTGGGGGGTACAGTGCAGGGGAAAGAATAGTAGACATAATAGCAACAGAC
ATACAAACTAAAGAATTACAAAAACAAATTACAAAAATTCNAAATTTTCGGGTTTATTACAGGGACAGCA
GAGATCCACTTTGGCGCCGGCTCGAGGGGGCCCGGGTGCAAAGATGGATAAAGTTTTAAACAGAGAGGAA
TCTTTGCAGCTAATGGACCTTCTAGGTCTTGAAAGGAGTGGGAATTGGCTCCGGTGCCCGTCAGTGGGCA
GAGCGCACAT
